>Addgene plasmid #105867 | pEMS1942 | addgene full sequence | sequence record 207615 | Addgene NGS Result
ACCAATGCTTAATCAGTGAGGCACCTATCTCAGCGATCTGTCTATTTCGTTCATCCATAGTTGCCTGACT
CCCCGTCGTGTAGATAACTACGATACGGGAGGGCTTACCATCTGGCCCCAGCGCTGCGATGATACCGCGA
GAACCACGCTCACCGGCTCCGGATTTATCAGCAATAAACCAGCCAGCCGGAAGGGCCGAGCGCAGAAGTG
GTCCTGCAACTTTATCCGCCTCCATCCAGTCTATTAATTGTTGCCGGGAAGCTAGAGTAAGTAGTTCGCC
AGTTAATAGTTTGCGCAACGTTGTTGCCATCGCTACAGGCATCGTGGTGTCACGCTCGTCGTTTGGTATG
GCTTCATTCAGCTCCGGTTCCCAACGATCAAGGCGAGTTACATGATCCCCCATGTTGTGCAAAAAAGCGG
TTAGCTCCTTCGGTCCTCCGATCGTTGTCAGAAGTAAGTTGGCCGCAGTGTTATCACTCATGGTTATGGC
AGCACTGCATAATTCTCTTACTGTCATGCCATCCGTAAGATGCTTTTCTGTGACTGGTGAGTACTCAACC
AAGTCATTCTGAGAATAGTGTATGCGGCGACCGAGTTGCTCTTGCCCGGCGTCAATACGGGATAATACCG
CGCCACATAGCAGAACTTTAAAAGTGCTCATCATTGGAAAACGTTCTTCGGGGCGAAAACTCTCAAGGAT
CTTACCGCTGTTGAGATCCAGTTCGATGTAACCCACTCGTGCACCCAACTGATCTTCAGCATCTTTTACT
TTCACCAGCGTTTCTGGGTGAGCAAAAACAGGAAGGCAAAATGCCGCAAAAAAGGGAATAAGGGCGACAC
GGAAATGTTGAATACTCATATTCTTCCTTTTTCAATATTATTGAAGCATTTATCAGGGTTATTGTCTCAT
GAGCGGATACATATTTGAATGTATTTAGAAAAATAAACAAATAGGGGTCAGTGTTACAACCAATTAACCA
ATTCTGAACATTATCGCGAGCCCATTTATACCTGAATATGGCTCATAACACCCCTTGTTTGCCTGGCGGC
AGTAGCGCGGTGGTCCCACCTGACCCCATGCCGAACTCAGAAGTGAAACGCCGTAGCGCCGATGGTAGTG
TGGGGACTCCCCATGCGAGAGTAGGGAACTGCCAGGCATCAAATAAAACGAAAGGCTCAGTCGAAAGACT
GGGCCTTTCGCCCGGGCTAATTATGGGGTGTCGCCCTTTTGACGGGCGCGCCTGGACTCCAGTCACTTTT
CTGCTGGCCTCTGCCCCGGCCCAGTGCCAGAGAGGGCCTTTTAAACGTCCAGGACGTGGGGGTGTGGATT
CCCCCCATCCCCAAATCCCCAGCTCATGCCCCATCTGCTCCCACCCAAGCTTAAGCCCCATAAAGATCAT
CCAGATAATTGTTTGCCCACAACGATGCTGGATCTGGCATGGTGGGTAGGGGGCAGGGCGACCTGAGCTT
GGACCTCGCTGTGCCCAGCAGCAATGACTGGACCCCAGGGACTCTCAGGTGTGATGTCACAAAAGGCCTG
AGCAGCGTCCCCACAGTTGGAGAAGGGAGGCCAACAGTGTAGGGTGGTAGCTGGCTTAGGGAGGACTTGC
AGGTGTCCCCACCCAGCCACCCAGGTTCCCCCACTGGCTCCTGGAAGGGCAGCTGCCACCTGCAGTCGGT
AAAGAAAAAGGAGGTTGGAGTCAAAGGCCCCTTCCCTCCCTCCCTCTCTGCACCTGCCTCAGACACCACC
CGCCACCCTAGCTCCAGCTCTGTCTCCTTGGCAGCAAGTCAAGGGGTCTCCCAGCCACCCTTCCTTCAAC
TCACTGTCCCTGGAGCCTGGTTGCCTGCCCCAGACCCCAAAACAAGAAAGTCTGGGGTCTCCTGTTCCCA
CACCACCTAAATGCCAGGTTGAGCTATCTCCTCTCCTCTATCACCCTAGCCCCAGGTGGGAACAGGAGGC
GAGACTCCCTGGGGACAGAGGCAGGCGGGGAGAGGATGTCCCTGCCTTTTACCCCGAGCCACTGTGGCTT
TCCCTCAGTGCCCAAGCAGGGGATACCACTGGGAGGTCCCCATCCCCTTCCCTTCCCTCCCCAAGACGTC
TTTACGGAAACCAGTGGAAGTTTCATCTCAGAATGAATGGGCTGCACTATCACCACCTCTGCCCGAGCCT
CCTCTGTTCCACAAAGGGCCAAGTTCACACTCTCTCCCTCTATGCCAATGAAGTGTCCACGCGTTTCAGC
GAAGGGCGACACAAAATTTATTCTAAATGCATAATAAATACTGATAACATCTTATAGTTTGTATTATATT
TTGTATTATCGTTGACATGTATAATTTTGATATCAAAAACTGATTTTCCCTTTATTATTTTCGAGATTTA
TTTTCTTAATTCTCTTTAACAAACTAGAAATATTGTATATACAAAAAATCATAAATAATAGATGAATAGT
TTAATTATAGGTGTTCATCAATCGAAAAAGCAACGTATCTTATTTAAAGTGCGTTGCTTTTTTCTCATTT
ATAAGGTTAAATAATTCTCATATATCAAGCAAAGTGACAGGCGCCCTTAAATATTCTGACAAATGCTCTT
TCCCTAAACTCCCCCCATAAAAAAACCCGCCGAAGCGGGTTTTTACGTTATTTGCGGATTAACGATTACT
CGTTATCAGAACCGCCCAGGGGGCCCGAGCTTAAGACTGGCCGTCGTTTTACAACACAGAAAGAGTTTGT
AGAAACGCAAAAAGGCCATCCGTCAGGGGCCTTCTGCTTAGTTTGATGCCTGGCAGTTCCCTACTCTCGC
CTTCCGCTTCCTCGCTCACTGACTCGCTGCGCTCGGTCGTTCGGCTGCGGCGAGCGGTATCAGCTCACTC
AAAGGCGGTAATACGGTTATCCACAGAATCAGGGGATAACGCAGGAAAGAACATGTGAGCAAAAGGCCAG
CAAAAGGCCAGGAACCGTAAAAAGGCCGCGTTGCTGGCGTTTTTCCATAGGCTCCGCCCCCCTGACGAGC
ATCACAAAAATCGACGCTCAAGTCAGAGGTGGCGAAACCCGACAGGACTATAAAGATACCAGGCGTTTCC
CCCTGGAAGCTCCCTCGTGCGCTCTCCTGTTCCGACCCTGCCGCTTACCGGATACCTGTCCGCCTTTCTC
CCTTCGGGAAGCGTGGCGCTTTCTCATAGCTCACGCTGTAGGTATCTCAGTTCGGTGTAGGTCGTTCGCT
CCAAGCTGGGCTGTGTGCACGAACCCCCCGTTCAGCCCGACCGCTGCGCCTTATCCGGTAACTATCGTCT
TGAGTCCAACCCGGTAAGACACGACTTATCGCCACTGGCAGCAGCCACTGGTAACAGGATTAGCAGAGCG
AGGTATGTAGGCGGTGCTACAGAGTTCTTGAAGTGGTGGGCTAACTACGGCTACACTAGAAGAACAGTAT
TTGGTATCTGCGCTCTGCTGAAGCCAGTTACCTTCGGAAAAAGAGTTGGTAGCTCTTGATCCGGCAAACA
AACCACCGCTGGTAGCGGTGGTTTTTTTGTTTGCAAGCAGCAGATTACGCGCAGAAAAAAAGGATCTCAA
GAAGATCCTTTGATCTTTTCTACGGGGTCTGACGCTCAGTGGAACGACGCGCGCGTAACTCACGTTAAGG
GATTTTGGTCATGAGCTTGCGCCGTCCCGTCAAGTCAGCGTAATGCTCTGCTT
Features (pLannotate 1.2.2; 8 found; start..end, strand, type, name):
    862..958     -  promoter       AmpR promoter (fragment): bla
    988..1012    -  CDS            KanR (fragment): aminoglycoside phosphotransferase; aph(3')-Ia; confers resistance to kanamycin
   1041..1156    +  ncRNA          5S rRNA: Accession: RF00001 - 5S ribosomal RNA
   1160..1200    +  terminator     rrnB T1 terminator (fragment): transcription terminator T1 from the E. coli rrnB gene
   2696..2715    +  CDS            lacZα (fragment): LacZα fragment of β-galactosidase; lacZ fragment
   2740..2757    -  terminator     rrnB T2 terminator (fragment): transcription terminator T2 from the E. coli rrnB gene
   2982..3570    -  rep_origin     ori: high-copy-number ColE1/pMB1/pBR322/pUC origin of replication
   3692..859     -  CDS            AmpR (across the origin): β-lactamase; bla; confers resistance to ampicillin, carbenicillin, and related antibiotics
