[The description below was written by a language model from this plasmid's Addgene catalogue record and pLannotate feature annotations shown in this document.]
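Description:
pEMS1942 is a small (about 3.7 kb), high-copy bacterial cloning plasmid built on the pJ204 backbone, a commercial gene-synthesis vector. It serves as a storage and source plasmid for Ple265, a human PCP2 MiniPromoter. It replicates in E. coli through a ColE1/pUC-type origin and is selected with ampicillin via a β-lactamase (bla) gene driven by its own promoter. The automated annotation also picks up short pieces of a kanamycin-resistance gene and lacZα, which are far too small to be functional. It additionally finds a 5S rRNA segment and partial rrnB T1 and T2 terminators. These rrnB-derived sequences lie on either side of the unannotated stretch of the plasmid, an arrangement that would typically insulate a cloned insert from read-through transcription.

The payload is the Ple265 element, recorded as a roughly 1 kb synthetic regulatory sequence of human origin derived from PCP2. The feature table does not annotate the MiniPromoter itself. It most likely lies in the unannotated region between the rrnB terminator fragments, but its exact coordinates are not given here, and the depositor points to a separate annotated file for them. No reporter, recombinase or other coding sequence downstream of the promoter is recorded, so the plasmid is not an expression construct in its own right. Instead it appears to be a source from which the MiniPromoter can be subcloned into other vectors. The associated publication describes tamoxifen-inducible iCre driver mouse strains for the eye and brain, which suggests that Ple265 was designed to give restricted expression in such driver constructs. The cloning method is listed as unknown.
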