Addgene plasmid #105867: pEMS1942
Purpose: High copy number plasmid containing Ple265 (PCP2 MiniPromoter) insert
Depositing lab: Elizabeth Simpson. Depositing organization: University of British Columbia. Publication: Twenty-Seven Tamoxifen-Inducible iCre-Driver Mouse Strains for Eye and Brain; Including Seventeen Carrying a New Inducible-First Constitutive-Ready Allele. Korecki AJ, Hickmott JW, Lam SL, Dreolini L, Mathelier A, Baker O, Kuehne C, Bonaguro RJ, Smith J, Tan CV, Zhou M, Goldowitz D, Deussing JM, Stewart AF, Wasserman WW, Holt RA, Simpson EM. Genetics. 2019 Feb 14. pii: genetics.119.301984. doi: 10.1534/genetics.119.301984. PubMed 30765420.
Backbone
  Vector backbone: pJ204
Growth in bacteria
  Bacterial resistance: Ampicillin, 100 μg/mL
  Growth temperature: 37°C
  Growth strain: DH5alpha
  Copy number: High Copy
Gene/Insert
  Gene/Insert name: Ple265 (alt name: PCP2 MiniPromoter)
  Species: H. sapiens (human)
  Insert size (bp): 1000
  Promoter: Ple265 (PCP2 MiniPromoter)
  Cloning method: Unknown
  Sequencing primers: 5′ pTF3 (5′-CTCGAAAATAATAAAGGGAAAATCAG-3′); 3′ pTR (5'-TGGTAGTGTGGGGACTC-3')
Resource information
  A portion of this plasmid was derived from a plasmid made by: Plasmid commercially synthesized by DNA2.0
Terms and licenses: Academic/Nonprofit Terms; Industry Terms
Depositor comments: Please see the annotated GenBank file and the additional image file for the specific location of features in this plasmid, including the MiniPromoter.
How to cite: pEMS1942 was a gift from Elizabeth Simpson (Addgene plasmid # 105867 ; http://n2t.net/addgene:105867 ; RRID:Addgene_105867)
